Addgene plasmid #50317: pICSL50011
Depositing lab: Nicola Patron. Depositing organization: Sainsbury Laboratory, Norwich. Publication: A golden gate modular cloning toolbox for plants. Engler C, Youles M, Gruetzner R, Ehnert TM, Werner S, Jones JD, Patron NJ, Marillonnet S. ACS Synth Biol. 2014 Nov 21;3(11):839-43. doi: 10.1021/sb4001504. Epub 2014 Feb 20. PubMed 24933124.
Backbone
  Vector backbone: PAGM1301
  Vector type: plant expression
Growth in bacteria
  Bacterial resistance: Spectinomycin, 50 μg/mL
  Growth temperature: 37°C
  Growth strain: DH5alpha
  Copy number: High Copy
Gene/Insert
  Gene/Insert name: CDS, EOS photoactivatable fluorescent protein (L. hemprichii)
  Mutation: BsaI/BbsI sites removed by point-mutation
  Cloning method: Restriction Enzyme; 5′ cloning site BpiI (destroyed during cloning); 3′ cloning site BpiI (destroyed during cloning)
Terms and licenses: Academic/Nonprofit Terms; Industry Terms: Not Available to Industry
Depositor comments: insert can be released with BsaI
How to cite: pICSL50011 was a gift from Nicola Patron (Addgene plasmid # 50317 ; http://n2t.net/addgene:50317 ; RRID:Addgene_50317)
