[The description below was written by a language model from this plasmid's Addgene catalogue record, the feature table of its GenBank file and pLannotate feature annotations shown in this document.]
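Description:
pICSL50011 is a small (about 2.9 kb) Level 0 part plasmid from a Golden Gate Modular Cloning (MoClo) toolbox for plants, built in the pAGM1301 backbone. Although catalogued as a plant expression vector, it carries no plant promoter, terminator or T-DNA elements. It is a storage and donor plasmid for a single standardised coding-sequence module, which must be assembled with other parts before it can be expressed in plants. It is maintained in E. coli through a high-copy ColE1/pUC-type origin. Selection uses the aadA aminoglycoside adenylyltransferase gene, which confers spectinomycin and streptomycin resistance and lies downstream of a bla (AmpR) promoter. Short annotated fragments of an integrase, a gentamicin acetyltransferase and lacI appear to be backbone remnants rather than functional genes.

The payload is the coding sequence of the EOS photoactivatable fluorescent protein from the stony coral Lobophyllia hemprichii. Automated annotation of the sequenced plasmid matches this roughly 680 bp region to mEos2, a photoconvertible variant, whereas the GenBank feature table leaves the insert unannotated. Internal BsaI and BbsI (BpiI) recognition sites were removed by point mutation, so the part is compatible with the Type IIS enzymes used in Golden Gate assembly. The insert was cloned through BpiI sites that were destroyed in the process, and it can be released with BsaI for one-pot, directional ligation with promoter, tag and terminator modules into a transcription unit. The record does not state the specific fusion overhangs or the part's position within the assembly standard. Its expected use is building plant constructs that express EOS as a reporter or fusion partner for imaging.
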