LOCUS       Exported 2932 bp ds-DNA circular SYN 13-MAY-2021
DEFINITION  synthetic circular DNA
ACCESSION   .
VERSION     .
KEYWORDS    pICSL50011
SOURCE      synthetic DNA construct
  ORGANISM  synthetic DNA construct
REFERENCE   1 (bases 1 to 2932)
  AUTHORS   Engler C, Youles M, Gruetzner R, Ehnert TM, Werner S, Jones JD,
            Patron NJ, Marillonnet S
  TITLE     A golden gate modular cloning toolbox for plants.
  JOURNAL   ACS Synth Biol. 2014 Nov 21;3(11):839-43. doi: 10.1021/sb4001504.
            Epub 2014 Feb 20.
  PUBMED    24933124
REFERENCE   2 (bases 1 to 2932)
  AUTHORS   .
  TITLE     Direct Submission
  JOURNAL   Exported May 13, 2021 from SnapGene Server 1.1.58
            http://www.snapgene.com
FEATURES             Location/Qualifiers
     source          1..2932
                     /organism="synthetic DNA construct"
                     /mol_type="other DNA"
     primer_bind     complement(24..42)
                     /label=pBRforEco
                     /note="pBR322 vectors, upsteam of EcoRI site, forward
                     primer"
     promoter        110..214
                     /gene="bla"
                     /label=AmpR promoter
     CDS             434..1225
                     /codon_start=1
                     /gene="aadA"
                     /product="aminoglycoside adenylyltransferase (Murphy,
                     1985)"
                     /label=SmR
                     /note="confers resistance to spectinomycin and
                     streptomycin"
                     /translation="MREAVIAEVSTQLSEVVGVIERHLEPTLLAVHLYGSAVDGGLKPH
                     SDIDLLVTVTVRLDETTRRALINDLLETSASPGESEILRAVEVTIVVHDDIIPWRYPAK
                     RELQFGEWQRNDILAGIFEPATIDIDLAILLTKAREHSVALVGPAAEELFDPVPEQDLF
                     EALNETLTLWNSPPDWAGDERNVVLTLSRIWYSAVTGKIAPKDVAADWAMERLPAQYQP
                     VILEARQAYLGQEEDRLASRADQLEEFVHYVKGEITKVVGK"
     rep_origin      1396..1984
                     /direction=RIGHT
                     /label=ori
                     /note="high-copy-number ColE1/pMB1/pBR322/pUC origin of
                     replication"
     primer_bind     1885..1904
                     /label=pBR322ori-F
                     /note="pBR322 origin, forward primer"
     primer_bind     2138..2155
                     /label=L4440
                     /note="L4440 vector, forward primer"
ORIGIN
        1 gtggctcttc agtggacgaa agggcctcgt gatacgccta tttttatagg ttaatgtcat
       61 gataataatg gtttcttaga cgtcaggtgg cacttttcgg ggaaatgtgc gcggaacccc
      121 tatttgttta tttttctaaa tacattcaaa tatgtatccg ctcatgagac aataaccctg
      181 ataaatgctt caataatatt gaaaaaggaa gagtatgcgc tcacgcaact ggtccagaac
      241 cttgaccgaa cgcagcggtg gtaacggcgc agtggcggtt ttcatggctt gttatgactg
      301 tttttttggg gtacagtcta tgcctcgggc atccaagcag caagcgcgtt acgccgtggg
      361 tcgatgtttg atgttatgga gcagcaacga tgttacgcag cagggcagtc gccctaaaac
      421 aaagttaaac atcatgaggg aagcggtgat cgccgaagta tcgactcaac tatcagaggt
      481 agttggcgtc atcgagcgcc atctcgaacc gacgttgctg gccgtacatt tgtacggctc
      541 cgcagtggat ggcggcctga agccacacag cgatattgat ttgctggtta cggtgaccgt
      601 aaggcttgat gaaacaacgc ggcgagcttt gatcaacgac cttttggaaa cttcggcttc
      661 ccctggagag agcgagattc tccgcgctgt agaagtcacc attgttgtgc acgacgacat
      721 cattccgtgg cgttatccag ctaagcgcga actgcaattt ggagaatggc agcgcaatga
      781 cattcttgca ggtatcttcg agccagccac gatcgacatt gatctggcta tcttgctgac
      841 aaaagcaaga gaacatagcg ttgccttggt aggtccagcg gcggaggaac tctttgatcc
      901 ggttcctgaa caggatctat ttgaggcgct aaatgaaacc ttaacgctat ggaactcgcc
      961 gcccgactgg gctggcgatg agcgaaatgt agtgcttacg ttgtcccgca tttggtacag
     1021 cgcagtaacc ggcaaaatcg cgccgaagga tgtcgctgcc gactgggcaa tggagcgcct
     1081 gccggcccag tatcagcccg tcatacttga agctagacag gcttatcttg gacaagaaga
     1141 agatcgcttg gcctcgcgcg cagatcagtt ggaagaattt gtccattacg taaaaggcga
     1201 gatcaccaag gtagtcggca aataactgtc agaccaagtt tactcatata tactttagat
     1261 tgatttaaaa cttcattttt aatttaaaag gatctaggtg aagatccttt ttgataatct
     1321 catgaccaaa atcccttaac gtgagttttc gttccactga gcgtcagacc ccgtagaaaa
     1381 gatcaaagga tcttcttgag atcctttttt tctgcgcgta atctgctgct tgcaaacaaa
     1441 aaaaccaccg ctaccagcgg tggtttgttt gccggatcaa gagctaccaa ctctttttcc
     1501 gaaggtaact ggcttcagca gagcgcagat accaaatact gtccttctag tgtagccgta
     1561 gttaggccac cacttcaaga actctgtagc accgcctaca tacctcgctc tgctaatcct
     1621 gttaccagtg gctgctgcca gtggcgataa gtcgtgtctt accgggttgg actcaagacg
     1681 atagttaccg gataaggcgc agcggtcggg ctgaacgggg ggttcgtgca cacagcccag
     1741 cttggagcga acgacctaca ccgaactgag atacctacag cgtgagctat gagaaagcgc
     1801 cacgcttccc gaagggagaa aggcggacag gtatccggta agcggcaggg tcggaacagg
     1861 agagcgcacg agggagcttc cagggggaaa cgcctggtat ctttatagtc ctgtcgggtt
     1921 tcgccacctc tgacttgagc gtcgattttt gtgatgctcg tcaggggggc ggagcctatg
     1981 gaaaaacgcc agcaacgcgg cctttttacg gttcctggcc ttttgctggc cttttgctca
     2041 catgttcttt cctgcgttat cccctgattc tgtggataac cgtattaccg cctttgagtg
     2101 agctgatacc gctcgccgca gccgaacgac cgagcgcagc gagtcagtga gcgaggaagc
     2161 ggaagagcgc ccaatacgca aaccgcctct ccccgcgcgt tggccgattc attaatcact
     2221 ctgtggtctc attcgatgtc tgcaattaag cctgacatga agatcaagtt gaggatggag
     2281 ggaaacgtga acggacacca cttcgtgatc gacggtgacg gaactggtaa gcctttcgag
     2341 ggaaagcagt caatggactt ggaggtgaag gagggaggac ctttgccatt cgctttcgac
     2401 atcttgacta ctgctttcca ctacggtaac agggttttcg ctaagtaccc tgataacatt
     2461 caagattact tcaagcagtc attcccaaag ggttactctt gggagagatc attgactttc
     2521 gaggacggag gtatctgcat cgcaaggaac gacatcacaa tggagggaga cacattttac
     2581 aacaaggtga ggttctacgg aactaacttc cctgcaaacg gacctgtgat gcagaaaaaa
     2641 acattgaaat gggagccttc tacagagaag atgtacgtga gggacggagt gttgactggt
     2701 gacatccaca tggcattgtt gcttgagggt aacgctcact acaggtgcga cttcaggact
     2761 acatacaagg ctaaggagaa gggagtgaag ttgcctggat accacttcgt tgaccactgc
     2821 atcgagattt tgtctcacga caaggactac aataaggtta agttgtacga gcatgcagtg
     2881 gcacactctg gattgcctga caacgctagg aggtgagctt tgagaccacg aa
//
