Features (pLannotate 1.2.2; 7 found; start..end, strand, type, name):
    110..214     +  promoter       AmpR promoter: bla
    205..285     -  CDS            int (fragment): INT2_ECOLX - Protein inferred from homology: Swiss-Prot protein existence level 3. Putative integrase believed to be involved in the insertion of antibiotic resistance genes into plasmids and transposons. From Escherichia coli.
    373..429     +  CDS            GmR (fragment): gentamycin acetyltransferase; aacC1; confers resistance to gentamycin
    436..1224    +  CDS            aadA: S3AD_ECOLX - Experimental evidence at protein level: Swiss-Prot protein existence level 1. Mediates bacterial resistance to the antibiotics streptomycin and spectinomycin. From Escherichia coli.
   1398..1986    +  rep_origin     ori: high-copy-number ColE1/pMB1/pBR322/pUC origin of replication
   2169..2218    +  CDS            lacI (fragment): lac repressor; lacI; The lac repressor binds to the lac operator to inhibit transcription in E. coli. This inhibition can be relieved by adding lactose or isopropyl-β-D-thiogalactopyranoside (IPTG).
   2236..2913    +  CDS            mEos2: mEos2 is a photoconvertible green/yellow fluorescent protein published in 2009, derived from Lobophyllia hemprichii. It has moderate acid sensitivity.
>Addgene plasmid #50317 | pICSL50011 | addgene full sequence | sequence record 498463 | Addgene NGS Result
GTGGCTCTTCAGTGGACGAAAGGGCCTCGTGATACGCCTATTTTTATAGGTTAATGTCATGATAATAATG
GTTTCTTAGACGTCAGGTGGCACTTTTCGGGGAAATGTGCGCGGAACCCCTATTTGTTTATTTTTCTAAA
TACATTCAAATATGTATCCGCTCATGAGACAATAACCCTGATAAATGCTTCAATAATATTGAAAAAGGAA
GAGTATGCGCTCACGCAACTGGTCCAGAACCTTGACCGAACGCAGCGGTGGTAACGGCGCAGTGGCGGTT
TTCATGGCTTGTTATGACTGTTTTTTTTTGGGGTACAGTCTATGCCTCGGGCATCCAAGCAGCAAGCGCG
TTACGCCGTGGGTCGATGTTTGATGTTATGGAGCAGCAACGATGTTACGCAGCAGGGCAGTCGCCCTAAA
ACAAAGTTAAACATCATGAGGGAAGCGGTGATCGCCGAAGTATCGACTCAACTATCAGAGGTAGTTGGCG
TCATCGAGCGCCATCTCGAACCGACGTTGCTGGCCGTACATTTGTACGGCTCCGCAGTGGATGGCGGCCT
GAAGCCACACAGCGATATTGATTTGCTGGTTACGGTGACCGTAAGGCTTGATGAAACAACGCGGCGAGCT
TTGATCAACGACCTTTTGGAAACTTCGGCTTCCCCTGGAGAGAGCGAGATTCTCCGCGCTGTAGAAGTCA
CCATTGTTGTGCACGACGACATCATTCCGTGGCGTTATCCAGCTAAGCGCGAACTGCAATTTGGAGAATG
GCAGCGCAATGACATTCTTGCAGGTATCTTCGAGCCAGCCACGATCGACATTGATCTGGCTATCTTGCTG
ACAAAAGCAAGAGAACATAGCGTTGCCTTGGTAGGTCCAGCGGCGGAGGAACTCTTTGATCCGGTTCCTG
AACAGGATCTATTTGAGGCGCTAAATGAAACCTTAACGCTATGGAACTCGCCGCCCGACTGGGCTGGCGA
TGAGCGAAATGTAGTGCTTACGTTGTCCCGCATTTGGTACAGCGCAGTAACCGGCAAAATCGCGCCGAAG
GATGTCGCTGCCGACTGGGCAATGGAGCGCCTGCCGGCCCAGTATCAGCCCGTCATACTTGAAGCTAGAC
AGGCTTATCTTGGACAAGAAGAAGATCGCTTGGCCTCGCGCGCAGATCAGTTGGAAGAATTTGTCCATTA
CGTAAAAGGCGAGATCACCAAGGTAGTCGGCAAATAACTGTCAGACCAAGTTTACTCATATATACTTTAG
ATTGATTTAAAACTTCATTTTTAATTTAAAAGGATCTAGGTGAAGATCCTTTTTGATAATCTCATGACCA
AAATCCCTTAACGTGAGTTTTCGTTCCACTGAGCGTCAGACCCCGTAGAAAAGATCAAAGGATCTTCTTG
AGATCCTTTTTTTCTGCGCGTAATCTGCTGCTTGCAAACAAAAAAACCACCGCTACCAGCGGTGGTTTGT
TTGCCGGATCAAGAGCTACCAACTCTTTTTCCGAAGGTAACTGGCTTCAGCAGAGCGCAGATACCAAATA
CTGTTCTTCTAGTGTAGCCGTAGTTAGGCCACCACTTCAAGAACTCTGTAGCACCGCCTACATACCTCGC
TCTGCTAATCCTGTTACCAGTGGCTGCTGCCAGTGGCGATAAGTCGTGTCTTACCGGGTTGGACTCAAGA
CGATAGTTACCGGATAAGGCGCAGCGGTCGGGCTGAACGGGGGGTTCGTGCACACAGCCCAGCTTGGAGC
GAACGACCTACACCGAACTGAGATACCTACAGCGTGAGCTATGAGAAAGCGCCACGCTTCCCGAAGGGAG
AAAGGCGGACAGGTATCCGGTAAGCGGCAGGGTCGGAACAGGAGAGCGCACGAGGGAGCTTCCAGGGGGA
AACGCCTGGTATCTTTATAGTCCTGTCGGGTTTCGCCACCTCTGACTTGAGCGTCGATTTTTGTGATGCT
CGTCAGGGGGGCGGAGCCTATGGAAAAACGCCAGCAACGCGGCCTTTTTACGGTTCCTGGCCTTTTGCTG
GCCTTTTGCTCACATGTTCTTTCCTGCGTTATCCCCTGATTCTGTGGATAACCGTATTACCGCCTTTGAG
TGAGCTGATACCGCTCGCCGCAGCCGAACGACCGAGCGCAGCGAGTCAGTGAGCGAGGAAGCGGAAGAGC
GCCCAATACGCAAACCGCCTCTCCCCGCGCGTTGGCCGATTCATTAATCACTGTGGTCTCATTCGATGTC
TGCAATTAAGCCTGACATGAAGATCAAGTTGAGGATGGAGGGAAACGTGAACGGACACCACTTCGTGATC
GACGGTGACGGAACTGGTAAGCCTTTCGAGGGAAAGCAGTCAATGGACTTGGAGGTGAAGGAGGGAGGAC
CTTTGCCATTCGCTTTCGACATCTTGACTACTGCTTTCCACTACGGTAACAGGGTTTTCGCTAAGTACCC
TGATAACATTCAAGATTACTTCAAGCAGTCATTCCCAAAGGGTTACTCTTGGGAGAGATCATTGACTTTC
GAGGACGGAGGTATCTGCATCGCAAGGAACGACATCACAATGGAGGGAGACACATTTTACAACAAGGTGA
GGTTCTACGGAACTAACTTCCCTGCAAACGGACCTGTGATGCAGAAAAAAACATTGAAATGGGAGCCTTC
TACAGAGAAGATGTACGTGAGGGACGGAGTGTTGACTGGTGACATCCACATGGCATTGTTGCTTGAGGGT
AACGCTCACTACAGGTGCGACTTCAGGACTACATACAAGGCTAAGGAGAAGGGAGTGAAGTTGCCTGGAT
ACCACTTCGTTGACCACTGCATCGAGATTTTGTCTCACGACAAGGACTACAATAAGGTTAAGTTGTACGA
GCATGCAGTGGCACACTCTGGATTGCCTGACAACGCTAGGAGGTGAGCTTTGAGACCAC
