>Addgene plasmid #50317 | pICSL50011 | addgene partial sequence | sequence record 76418 | pBR322ori-F 5'-GGGAAACGCCTGGTATCTTT-3'
ATTTTTGTGATGCTCGTCAGGGGGGCGGAGCCTATGGAAAAACGCCAGCAACGCGGCCTTTTTACGGTTC
CTGGCCTTTTGCTGGCCTTTTGCTCACATGTTCTTTCCTGCGTTATCCCCTGATTCTGTGGATAACCGTA
TTACCGCCTTTGAGTGAGCTGATACCGCTCGCCGCAGCCGAACGACCGAGCGCAGCGAGTCAGTGAGCGA
GGAAGCGGAAGAGCGCCCAATACGCAAACCGCCTCTCCCCGCGCGTTGGCCGATTCATTAATCACTGTGG
TCTCATTCGATGTCTGCAATTAAGCCTGACATGAAGATCAAGTTGAGGATGGAGGGAAACGTGAACGGAC
ACCACTTCGTGATCGACGGTGACGGAACTGGTAAGCCTTTCGAGGGAAAGCAGTCAATGGACTTGGAGGT
GAAGGAGGGAGGACCTTTGCCATTCGCTTTCGACATCTTGACTACTGCTTTCCACTACGGTAACAGGGTT
TTCGCTAAGTACCCTGATAACATTCAAGATTACTTCAAGCAGTCATTCCCAAAGGGTTACTCTTGGGAGA
GATCATTGACTTTCGAGGACGGAGGTATCTGCATCGCAAGGAACGACATCACAATGGAGGGAGACACATT
TTACAACAAGGTGAGGTTCTACGGAACTAACTTCCCTGCAAACGGACCTGTGATGCAGAAAAAAACATTG
AAATGGGAGCCTTCTACAGAGAAGATGTACGTGAGGGACGGAGTGTTGACTGGTGACATCCACATGGCAT
TGTTGCTTGAGGGTAACGCTCACTACAGGTGCGACTTCAGGACTACATACAAGGCTAAGGAGAAGGGAGT
GAAGTTGCCTGGATACCACTTCGTTGACCACTGCATCGAGATTTTGTCTCACGACA
