>Addgene plasmid #50317 | pICSL50011 | addgene partial sequence | sequence record 76632 | Spect-R 5'-ACTTTGTTTTAGGGCGACTG-3'
TAACATCAAACATCGACCCACGGCGTAACGCGCTTGCTGCTTGGATGCCCGAGGCATAGACTGTACCCCA
AAAAAAAACAGTCATAACAAGCCATGAAAACCGCCACTGCGCCGTTACCACCGCTGCGTTCGGTCAAGGT
TCTGGACCAGTTGCGTGAGCGCATACTCTTCCTTTTTCAATATTATTGAAGCATTTATCAGGGTTATTGT
CTCATGAGCGGATACATATTTGAATGTATTTAGAAAAATAAACAAATAGGGGTTCCGCGCACATTTCCCC
GAAAAGTGCCACCTGACGTCTAAGAAACCATTATTATCATGACATTAACCTATAAAAATAGGCGTATCAC
GAGGCCCTTTCGTCCACTGAAGAGCCACGTGGTCTCAAAGCTCACCTCCTAGCGTTGTCAGGCAATCCAG
AGTGTGCCACTGCATGCTCGTACAACTTAACCTTATTGTAGTCCTTGTCGTGAGACAAAATCTCGATGCA
GTGGTCAACGAAGTGGTATCCAGGCAACTTCACTCCCTTCTCCTTAGCCTTGTATGTAGTCCTGAAGTCG
CACCTGTAGTGAGCGTTACCCTCAAGCAACAATGCCATGTGGATGTCACCAGTCAACACTCCGTCCCTCA
CGTACATCTTCTCTGTAGAAGGCTCCCATTTCAATGTTTTTTTCTGCATCACAGGTCCGTTTGCAGGGAA
GTTAGTTCCGTAGAACCTCACCTTGTTGTAAAATGTGTCTCCCTCCATTGTGATGTCGTTCCTTGCGATG
CAGATACCTCCGTCCTCGAAAGTCAATGATCTCTCCCAAGAGTAACCCTTTGGGAATGACTGCTTGAAGT
AATCTTGAATGTTATCAGGGTACTTAGCGAAAACCCTGTTACCGTA
